Addgene plasmid #176459: pEF1a_HH-EMX1 spacer-gRNA scaffold-EC73-5'-donor template-EC73-3'-HDV_pA_pCMV_EGFP-L138S-P2A-mCherry_pA
Purpose: Vector for expressing retron Ec73ncRNA-gRNA chimeric RNA (rgRNA) targeting EMX1 driven by EF1alpha promoter and and EGFP(L138S)-P2A-mCherry driven by CMV
Depositing lab: Hui Yang. Publication: Precise genome editing without exogenous donor DNA via retron editing system in human cells. Kong X, Wang Z, Zhang R, Wang X, Zhou Y, Shi L, Yang H. Protein Cell. 2021 Aug 17. pii: 10.1007/s13238-021-00862-7. doi: 10.1007/s13238-021-00862-7. PubMed 34403072.
Backbone
  Vector backbone: piggyBac-EF1alpha
  Vector type: Mammalian Expression, CRISPR
Growth in bacteria
  Bacterial resistance: Ampicillin, 100 μg/mL
  Growth temperature: 37°C
  Growth strain: DH5alpha
  Copy number: High Copy
Gene/Insert
  Gene/Insert name: HH-EMX1 spacer-gRNA scaffold-Ec73ncRNA-donor sequence-HDV
  gRNA/shRNA sequence: GAGTCCGAGCAGAAGAAGAA
  Species: Synthetic
  Insert size (bp): 463
  Promoter: EF1alpha
  Cloning method: Gibson Cloning
Terms and licenses: Academic/Nonprofit Terms; Industry Terms: Not Available to Industry
Depositor comments: Plasmid name in Yang lab: HGpl553
How to cite: pEF1a_HH-EMX1 spacer-gRNA scaffold-EC73-5'-donor template-EC73-3'-HDV_pA_pCMV_EGFP-L138S-P2A-mCherry_pA was a gift from Hui Yang (Addgene plasmid # 176459 ; http://n2t.net/addgene:176459 ; RRID:Addgene_176459)
