[The description below was written by a language model from this plasmid's Addgene catalogue record and pLannotate feature annotations shown in this document.]
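Description:
pEF1a_HH-EMX1 spacer-gRNA scaffold-EC73-5'-donor template-EC73-3'-HDV_pA_pCMV_EGFP-L138S-P2A-mCherry_pA is a roughly 6.8 kb mammalian expression and CRISPR plasmid built on a backbone recorded as piggyBac-EF1alpha, although the feature table does not annotate any transposon terminal repeats. It is maintained in E. coli at high copy through a ColE1/pUC-type origin and selected with ampicillin via the bla gene and its own promoter. A short RSF origin fragment is also annotated but is too small to be functional.

The plasmid carries two independent mammalian expression units, each ending in a bGH polyadenylation signal. In the first, the EF-1α promoter, a Pol II promoter, transcribes a synthetic 463 bp chimeric "rgRNA". This consists of an EMX1-targeting spacer and the S. pyogenes Cas9 gRNA scaffold fused to the retron Ec73 non-coding RNA, which has a donor template inserted between its 5' and 3' arms. The annotated "Emx1" CDS fragment most likely corresponds to this donor homology sequence rather than to an expressed protein. A hammerhead ribozyme upstream and an HDV ribozyme downstream (named in the record but not annotated) self-cleave to release a defined RNA from the capped, polyadenylated transcript. In retron editing, a retron reverse transcriptase copies the ncRNA-embedded template into single-stranded DNA, which serves as a repair donor at the Cas9 cut site. Neither Cas9 nor the reverse transcriptase is encoded here, so both must be supplied separately.

The second unit uses the CMV enhancer/promoter to express EGFP carrying an L138S substitution, linked by a P2A peptide to mCherry. mCherry can mark transfected cells, but the record does not state the role of the EGFP mutant. The plasmid was made for donor-free precise genome editing in human cells.
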