Features (pLannotate 1.2.2; 14 found; start..end, strand, type, name):
     32..71      +  rep_origin     RSF ori (fragment): Plasmids containing the RSF 1030 origin of replication can be propagated in E. coli cells that contain additional plasmids with compatible origins.
    447..1625    +  promoter       EF-1α promoter: strong constitutive promoter for human elongation factor EF-1α
   1642..1665    +  misc_RNA       sTRSV HHRz (fragment): hammerhead ribozyme from the tobacco ringspot virus satellite RNA (Khvorova et al., 2003)
   1699..1774    +  misc_RNA       gRNA scaffold: guide RNA scaffold for the Streptococcus pyogenes CRISPR/Cas9 system
   1856..1993    +  CDS            Emx1 (fragment): EMX1_MOUSE - Also known as Emx-1. Experimental evidence at protein level: Swiss-Prot protein existence level 1. Transcription factor, which in cooperation with EMX2, acts to generate the boundary between the roof and archipallium in the developing brain. May function in combinations with OTX1/2 to specify cell fates in the developing central nervous system. From Mus musculus (Mouse).
   2109..2220    +  polyA_signal   bGH poly(A) signal: bovine growth hormone polyadenylation signal
   2383..2686    +  enhancer       CMV enhancer: human cytomegalovirus immediate early enhancer
   2687..2890    +  promoter       CMV promoter: human cytomegalovirus (CMV) immediate early promoter
   2919..3635    +  CDS            EGFP: EGFP is a basic (constitutively fluorescent) green fluorescent protein published in 1996, derived from Aequorea victoria. It is reported to be a rapidly-maturing weak dimer with moderate acid sensitivity.
   3705..4414    +  CDS            mCherry (fragment): monomeric derivative of DsRed fluorescent protein (Shaner et al., 2004) mammalian codon-optimized
   4432..4543    +  polyA_signal   bGH poly(A) signal: bovine growth hormone polyadenylation signal
   5078..5182    +  promoter       AmpR promoter: bla
   5183..6043    +  CDS            AmpR: β-lactamase; bla; confers resistance to ampicillin, carbenicillin, and related antibiotics
   6214..6802    +  rep_origin     ori: high-copy-number ColE1/pMB1/pBR322/pUC origin of replication
>Addgene plasmid #176459 | pEF1a_HH-EMX1 spacer-gRNA scaffold-EC73-5'-donor template-EC73-3'-HDV_pA_pCMV_EGFP-L138S-P2A-mCherry_pA | addgene full sequence | sequence record 346304 | Addgene NGS Result
CCTTTTTACGGTTCCTGGCCTTTTGCTGGCCTTTTGCTCACATGTTCTTTCCTGCGTTATCCCCTGATTC
TCTCGAGTTAACCCTAGAAAGATAATCATATTGTGACGTACGTTAAAGATAATCATGCGTAAAATTGACG
CATGTGTTTTATCGATCTGTATATCGAGGTTTATTTATTAATTTGAATAGATATTAAGTTTTATTATATT
TACACTTACATACTAATAATAAATTCAACAAACAATTTATTTATGTTTATTTATTTATTAAAAAAAAACA
AAAACTCAAAATTTCTTCTATAAAGTAACAAAACTTTTAAACATTCTCTCTTTTACAAAAATAAACTTAT
TTTGTACTTTAAAAACAGTCATGTTGTATTATAAAATAAGTAATTAGCTTAACTTATACATAATAGAAAC
AAATTATACTTATTAATTAATCTAGAGGCTCCGGTGCCCGTCAGTGGGCAGAGCGCACATCGCCCACAGT
CCCCGAGAAGTTGGGGGGAGGGGTCGGCAATTGAACCGGTGCCTAGAGAAGGTGGCGCGGGGTAAACTGG
GAAAGTGATGTCGTGTACTGGCTCCGCCTTTTTCCCGAGGGTGGGGGAGAACCGTATATAAGTGCAGTAG
TCGCCGTGAACGTTCTTTTTCGCAACGGGTTTGCCGCCAGAACACAGGTAAGTGCCGTGTGTGGTTCCCG
CGGGCCTGGCCTCTTTACGGGTTATGGCCCTTGCGTGCCTTGAATTACTTCCACCTGGCTGCAGTACGTG
ATTCTTGATCCCGAGCTTCGGGTTGGAAGTGGGTGGGAGAGTTCGAGGCCTTGCGCTTAAGGAGCCCCTT
CGCCTCGTGCTTGAGTTGAGGCCTGGCCTGGGCGCTGGGGCCGCCGCGTGCGAATCTGGTGGCACCTTCG
CGCCTGTCTCGCTGCTTTCGATAAGTCTCTAGCCATTTAAAATTTTTGATGACCTGCTGCGACGCTTTTT
TTCTGGCAAGATAGTCTTGTAAATGCGGGCCAAGATCTGCACACTGGTATTTCGGTTTTTGGGGCCGCGG
GCGGCGACGGGGCCCGTGCGTCCCAGCGCACATGTTCGGCGAGGCGGGGCCTGCGAGCGCGGCCACCGAG
AATCGGACGGGGGTAGTCTCAAGCTGGCCGGCCTGCTCTGGTGCCTGGCCTCGCGCCGCCGTGTATCGCC
CCGCCCTGGGCGGCAAGGCTGGCCCGGTCGGCACCAGTTGCGTGAGCGGAAAGATGGCCGCTTCCCGGCC
CTGCTGCAGGGAGCTCAAAATGGAGGACGCGGCGCTCGGGAGAGCGGGCGGGTGAGTCACCCACACAAAG
GAAAAGGGCCTTTCCGTCCTCAGCCGTCGCTTCATGTGACTCCACGGAGTACCGGGCGCCGTCCAGGCAC
CTCGATTAGTTCTCGAGCTTTTGGAGTACGTCGTCTTTAGGTTGGGGGGAGGGGTTTTATGCGATGGAGT
TTCCCCACACTGAGTGGGTGGAGACTGAAGTTAGGCCAGCTTGGCACTTGATGTAATTCTCCTTGGAATT
TGCCCTTTTTGAGTTTGGATCTTGGTTCATTCTCAAGCCTCAGACAGTGGTTCAAAGTTTTTTTCTTCCA
TTTCAGGTGTCGTGAACGCGTGCTCGGACTCCTGATGAGTCCGTGAGGACGAAACGAGTAAGCTCGTCGA
GTCCGAGCAGAAGAAGAAGTTTTAGAGCTAGAAATAGCAAGTTAAAATAAGGCTAGTCCGTTATCAACTT
GAAAAAGTGGCACCGAGTCGGTGCGCAGAGCCAAACCTAGCATTTTATGGGTTAATAGCCCATCGGGCCA
TGAGTCATGGTTTCGCCTAGTATTTTAGCTATGCCCGTCGTTACTAGTACAAACGGCAGAAGCTGGAGGA
GGAAGGGCCTGAGTCCGAGCAGAAGAAGCTTAAGGGCTCCCATCACATCAACCGGTGGCGCATTGCCACG
AAGCAGGCCAATGGGGAGGACATCGATGTCACCTAGGATCGACGTGCTCAAGTAGGTTTGGCTCTGGCCG
GCATGGTCCCAGCCTCCTCGCTGGCGCCGGCTGGGCAACATGCTTCGGCATGGCGAATGGGACACGCGTC
AGCCTCGACTGTGCCTTCTAGTTGCCAGCCATCTGTTGTTTGCCCCTCCCCCGTGCCTTCCTTGACCCTG
GAAGGTGCCACTCCCACTGTCCTTTCCTAATAAAATGAGGAAATTGCATCGCATTGTCTGAGTAGGTGTC
ATTCTATTCTGGGGGGTGGGGTGGGGCAGGACAGCAAGGGGGAGGATTGGGAAGAGAATAGCAGGCATGC
TGGGGAAAGCTTTAGTTATTAATAGTAATCAATTACGGGGTCATTAGTTCATAGCCCATATATGGAGTTC
CGCGTTACATAACTTACGGTAAATGGCCCGCCTGGCTGACCGCCCAACGACCCCCGCCCATTGACGTCAA
TAATGACGTATGTTCCCATAGTAACGCCAATAGGGACTTTCCATTGACGTCAATGGGTGGAGTATTTACG
GTAAACTGCCCACTTGGCAGTACATCAAGTGTATCATATGCCAAGTACGCCCCCTATTGACGTCAATGAC
GGTAAATGGCCCGCCTGGCATTATGCCCAGTACATGACCTTATGGGACTTTCCTACTTGGCAGTACATCT
ACGTATTAGTCATCGCTATTACCATGGTGATGCGGTTTTGGCAGTACATCAATGGGCGTGGATAGCGGTT
TGACTCACGGGGATTTCCAAGTCTCCACCCCATTGACGTCAATGGGAGTTTGTTTTGGCACCAAAATCAA
CGGGACTTTCCAAAATGTCGTAACAACTCCGCCCCATTGACGCAAATGGGCGGTAGGCGTGTACGGTGGG
AGGTCTATATAAGCAGAGCTGGTTTAGTGAACCGTCAGATCCGCCACCATGGTGAGCAAGGGCGAGGAGC
TGTTCACCGGGGTGGTGCCCATCCTGGTCGAGCTGGACGGCGACGTAAACGGCCACAAGTTCAGCGTGTC
CGGCGAGGGCGAGGGCGATGCCACCTACGGCAAGCTGACCCTGAAGTTCATCTGCACCACCGGCAAGCTG
CCCGTGCCCTGGCCCACCCTCGTGACCACCCTGACCTACGGCGTGCAGTGCTTCAGCCGCTACCCCGACC
ACATGAAGCAGCACGACTTCTTCAAGTCCGCCATGCCCGAAGGCTACGTCCAGGAGCGCACCATCTTCTT
CAAGGACGACGGCAACTACAAGACCCGCGCCGAGGTGAAGTTCGAGGGCGACACCCTGGTGAACCGCATC
GAGCTGAAGGGCATCGACTTCAAGGAGGACGGCAACATTTCAGGGCACAAGCTGGAGTACAACTACAACA
GCCACAACGTCTATATCATGGCCGACAAGCAGAAGAACGGCATCAAGGTGAACTTCAAGATCCGCCACAA
CATCGAGGACGGCAGCGTGCAGCTCGCCGACCACTACCAGCAGAACACCCCCATCGGCGACGGCCCCGTG
CTGCTGCCCGACAACCACTACCTGAGCACCCAGTCCGCCCTGAGCAAAGACCCCAACGAGAAGCGCGATC
ACATGGTCCTGCTGGAGTTCGTGACCGCCGCCGGGATCACTCTCGGCATGGACGAGCTGTACAAGGCTAC
TAACTTCAGCCTGCTGAAGCAGGCTGGAGACGTGGAGGAGAACCCTGGACCTGCTAGCGCCACCATGGTG
AGCAAGGGCGAGGAGGATAACATGGCCATCATCAAGGAGTTCATGCGCTTCAAGGTGCACATGGAGGGCT
CCGTGAACGGCCACGAGTTCGAGATCGAGGGCGAGGGCGAGGGCCGCCCCTACGAGGGCACCCAGACCGC
CAAGCTGAAGGTGACCAAGGGTGGCCCCCTGCCCTTCGCCTGGGACATCCTGTCCCCTCAGTTCATGTAC
GGCTCCAAGGCCTACGTGAAGCACCCCGCCGACATCCCCGACTACTTGAAGCTGTCCTTCCCCGAGGGCT
TCAAGTGGGAGCGCGTGATGAACTTCGATGACGGCGGCGTGGTGACCGTGACCCAGGACTCCTCCCTGCA
GGACGGCGAGTTCATCTACAAGGTGAAGCTGCGCGGCACCAACTTCCCCTCCGACGGCCCCGTAATGCAG
AAGAAAACCATGGGCTGGGAGGCCTCCTCCGAGCGGATGTACCCCGAGGACGGCGCCCTGAAGGGCGAGA
TCAAGCAGAGGCTGAAGCTGAAGGACGGCGGCCACTACGACGCTGAGGTCAAGACCACCTACAAGGCCAA
GAAGCCCGTGCAGCTGCCCGGCGCCTACAACGTCAACATCAAGTTGGACATCACCTCCCACAACGAGGAC
TACACCATCGTGGAACAGTACGAACGCGCCGAGGGCCGCCACTCCACCGGCGGCATGGACGAGCTGTACA
AGTAACTCTTGGCCCGGATCCCTGTGCCTTCTAGTTGCCAGCCATCTGTTGTTTGCCCCTCCCCCGTGCC
TTCCTTGACCCTGGAAGGTGCCACTCCCACTGTCCTTTCCTAATAAAATGAGGAAATTGCATCGCATTGT
CTGAGTAGGTGTCATTCTATTCTGGGGGGTGGGGTGGGGCAGGACAGCAAGGGGGAGGATTGGGAAAACA
ATAGCAGGCATGCTGGGGATGCGGTGGGCTCTATGGGTCGACGGCGCGCCCTAGACGAAGCAGCTCCAGC
CTACACAATCGCTCAAGACGTGTAATGCTTTTATTATATATTAGTCACGATATCTATAACAAGAAAATAT
ATATATAATAAGTTATCACGTAAGTAGAACATGAAATAACAATATAATTATCGTATGAGTTAAATCTTAA
AAGTCACGTAAAAGATAATCATGCGTCATTTTGACTCACGCGGTCGTTATAGTTCAAAATCAGTGACACT
TACCGCATTGACAAGCACGCCTCACGGGAGCTCCAAGCGGCGACTGAGATGTCCTAAATGCACAGCGACG
GATTCGCGCTATTTAGAAAGAGAGAGCAATATTTCAAGAATGCATGCGTCAATTTTACGCAGACTATCTT
TCTAGGGTTAAGGATCCGCACTTTTCGGGGAAATGTGCGCGGAACCCCTATTTGTTTATTTTTCTAAATA
CATTCAAATATGTATCCGCTCATGAGACAATAACCCTGATAAATGCTTCAATAATATTGAAAAAGGAAGA
GTATGAGTATTCAACATTTCCGTGTCGCCCTTATTCCCTTTTTTGCGGCATTTTGCCTTCCTGTTTTTGC
TCACCCAGAAACGCTGGTGAAAGTAAAAGATGCTGAAGATCAGTTGGGTGCACGAGTGGGTTACATCGAA
CTGGATCTCAACAGCGGTAAGATCCTTGAGAGTTTTCGCCCCGAAGAACGTTTTCCAATGATGAGCACTT
TTAAAGTTCTGCTATGTGGCGCGGTATTATCCCGTATTGACGCCGGGCAAGAGCAACTCGGTCGCCGCAT
ACACTATTCTCAGAATGACTTGGTTGAGTACTCACCAGTCACAGAAAAGCATCTTACGGATGGCATGACA
GTAAGAGAATTATGCAGTGCTGCCATAACCATGAGTGATAACACTGCGGCCAACTTACTTCTGACAACGA
TCGGAGGACCGAAGGAGCTAACCGCTTTTTTGCACAACATGGGGGATCATGTAACTCGCCTTGATCGTTG
GGAACCGGAGCTGAATGAAGCCATACCAAACGACGAGCGTGACACCACGATGCCTGTAGCAATGGCAACA
ACGTTGCGCAAACTATTAACTGGCGAACTACTTACTCTAGCTTCCCGGCAACAATTAATAGACTGGATGG
AGGCGGATAAAGTTGCAGGACCACTTCTGCGCTCGGCCCTTCCGGCTGGCTGGTTTATTGCTGATAAATC
TGGAGCCGGTGAGCGTGGGTCTCGCGGTATCATTGCAGCACTGGGGCCAGATGGTAAGCCCTCCCGTATC
GTAGTTATCTACACGACGGGGAGTCAGGCAACTATGGATGAACGAAATAGACAGATCGCTGAGATAGGTG
CCTCACTGATTAAGCATTGGTAACTGTCAGACCAAGTTTACTCATATATACTTTAGATTGATTTAAAACT
TCATTTTTAATTTAAAAGGATCTAGGTGAAGATCCTTTTTGATAATCTCATGACCAAAATCCCTTAACGT
GAGTTTTCGTTCCACTGAGCGTCAGACCCCGTAGAAAAGATCAAAGGATCTTCTTGAGATCCTTTTTTTC
TGCGCGTAATCTGCTGCTTGCAAACAAAAAAACCACCGCTACCAGCGGTGGTTTGTTTGCCGGATCAAGA
GCTACCAACTCTTTTTCCGAAGGTAACTGGCTTCAGCAGAGCGCAGATACCAAATACTGTTCTTCTAGTG
TAGCCGTAGTTAGGCCACCACTTCAAGAACTCTGTAGCACCGCCTACATACCTCGCTCTGCTAATCCTGT
TACCAGTGGCTGCTGCCAGTGGCGATAAGTCGTGTCTTACCGGGTTGGACTCAAGACGATAGTTACCGGA
TAAGGCGCAGCGGTCGGGCTGAACGGGGGGTTCGTGCACACAGCCCAGCTTGGAGCGAACGACCTACACC
GAACTGAGATACCTACAGCGTGAGCTATGAGAAAGCGCCACGCTTCCCGAAGGGAGAAAGGCGGACAGGT
ATCCGGTAAGCGGCAGGGTCGGAACAGGAGAGCGCACGAGGGAGCTTCCAGGGGGAAACGCCTGGTATCT
TTATAGTCCTGTCGGGTTTCGCCACCTCTGACTTGAGCGTCGATTTTTGTGATGCTCGTCAGGGGGGCGG
AGCCTATGGAAAAACGCCAGCAACGCGG
